>Addgene plasmid #228151 | SP_B1 | addgene full sequence | sequence record 451775 | Addgene NGS Result
TCGGTCTCATATGCTACTGCAAGCTTTCCTTTTCCTGTTGGCCGGTTTTGCAGCCAAGATATCCGCTGCC
CCTTGAGACCAGACCAATAAAAAACGCCCGGCGGCAACCGAGCGTTCTGAACAAATCCAGATGGAGTTCT
GAGGTCATTACTGGATCTATCAACAGGAGTCCAAGCGAGCTCGATATCAAATTACGCCCCGCCCTGCCAC
TCATCGCAGTACTGTTGTAATTCATTAAGCATTCTGCCGACATGGAAGCCATCACAAACGGCATGATGAA
CCTGAATCGCCAGCGGCATCAGCACCTTGTCGCCTTGCGTATAATATTTGCCCATGGTGAAAACGGGGGC
GAAGAAGTTGTCCATATTGGCCACGTTTAAATCAAAACTGGTGAAACTCACCCAGGGATTGGCTGAAACG
AAAAACATATTCTCAATAAACCCTTTAGGGAAATAGGCCAGGTTTTCACCGTAACACGCCACATCTTGCG
AATATATGTGTAGAAACTGCCGGAAATCGTCGTGGTATTCACTCCAGAGCGATGAAAACGTTTCAGTTTG
CTCATGGAAAACGGTGTAACAAGGGTGAACACTATCCCATATCACCAGCTCACCGTCTTTCATTGCCATA
CGAAATTCCGGATGAGCATTCATCAGGCGGGCAAGAATGTGAATAAAGGCCGGATAAAACTTGTGCTTAT
TTTTCTTTACGGTCTTTAAAAAGGCCGTAATATCCAGCTGAACGGTCTGGTTATAGGTACATTGAGCAAC
TGACTGAAATGCCTCAAAATGTTCTTTACGATGCCATTGGGATATATCAACGGTGGTATATCCAGTGATT
TTTTTCTCCATTTTAGCTTCCTTAGCTCCTGAAAATCTCGATAACTCAAAAAATACGCCCGGTAGTGATC
TTATTTCATTATGGTGAAAGTTGGAACCTCTTACGTGCCCGATCAATCATGACCAAAATCCCTTAACGTG
AGTTTTCGTTCCACTGAGCGTCAGACCCCGTAGAAAAGATCAAAGGATCTTCTTGAGATCCTTTTTTTCT
GCGCGTAATCTGCTGCTTGCAAACAAAAAAACCACCGCTACCAGCGGTGGTTTGTTTGCCGGATCAAGAG
CTACCAACTCTTTTTCCGAAGGTAACTGGCTTCAGCAGAGCGCAGATACCAAATACTGTTCTTCTAGTGT
AGCCGTAGTTAGGCCACCACTTCAAGAACTCTGTAGCACCGCCTACATACCTCGCTCTGCTAATCCTGTT
ACCAGTGGCTGCTGCCAGTGGCGATAAGTCGTGTCTTACCGGGTTGGACTCAAGACGATAGTTACCGGAT
AAGGCGCAGCGGTCGGGCTGAACGGGGGGTTCGTGCACACAGCCCAGCTTGGAGCGAACGACCTACACCG
AACTGAGATACCTACAGCGTGAGCTATGAGAAAGCGCCACGCTTCCCGAAGGGAGAAAGGCGGACAGGTA
TCCGGTAAGCGGCAGGGTCGGAACAGGAGAGCGCACGAGGGAGCTTCCAGGGGGAAACGCCTGGTATCTT
TATAGTCCTGTCGGGTTTCGCCACCTCTGACTTGAGCGTCGATTTTTGTGATGCTCGTCAGGGGGGCGGA
GCCTATGGAAAAACGCCAGCAACGCGGCCTTTTTACGGTTCCTGGCCTTTTGCTGGCCTTTTGCTCACAT
GTTCTTTCCTGCGTTATCCCCTGATTCTGTGGATAACCGTAG
Features (pLannotate 1.2.2; 5 found; start..end, strand, type, name):
     11..100     +  CDS            SUC1 (fragment): INV1_YEASX - Experimental evidence at protein level: Swiss-Prot protein existence level 1. From Saccharomyces cerevisiae (Baker's yeast).
     87..121     -  terminator     lambda t0 terminator: minimal transcription terminator from phage lambda (Scholtissek and Grosse, 1987)
    195..851     -  CDS            cat: CAT_ECOLX - Experimental evidence at protein level: Swiss-Prot protein existence level 1. This enzyme is an effector of chloramphenicol resistance in bacteria. From Escherichia coli. This protein is used as a marker in many commonly used cloning vectors, such as pACYC184.
    852..949     -  promoter       cat promoter: promoter of the E. coli cat gene encoding chloramphenicol acetyltransferase
   1033..1621    +  rep_origin     ori: high-copy-number ColE1/pMB1/pBR322/pUC origin of replication
