[The description below was written by a language model from this plasmid's Addgene catalogue record and pLannotate feature annotations shown in this document.]
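Description:
SP_B1 is a small (about 1.7 kb) synthetic-biology part plasmid built on the pYTK001 entry vector of the MoClo Yeast Toolkit. It is a storage and donor vector for a single DNA part rather than an expression construct. It is propagated in E. coli from a high-copy ColE1/pUC-type origin and selected with chloramphenicol, with resistance provided by the cat gene under its native promoter. A lambda t0 terminator lies between the resistance cassette and the part position. The feature table shows no yeast origin, yeast marker, promoter or terminator for expression in yeast, which fits its role as a part-level plasmid.

The insert is the secretion signal peptide of the S. cerevisiae invertase INV1 (the first 19 residues of the UniProt entry named in the record), codon-optimised for budding yeast. The annotation software recognises it as a short fragment of the invertase coding sequence. Its annotated span slightly overlaps the terminator annotation, probably reflecting loose alignment boundaries rather than a real functional overlap. The part is flanked by BsaI sites so that Golden Gate digestion releases it with defined overhangs. The depositor classes it as a "3a*" component, a variant of the toolkit's N-terminal coding-sequence position, which would place the signal peptide upstream of a protein of interest.

The name and stated purpose indicate that SP_B1 is one member of a signal-peptide collection for combinatorial Golden Gate assembly with other Yeast Toolkit parts. The associated work concerns high-throughput optimisation of recombinant protein secretion in yeast, where different signal peptides are screened for how efficiently they direct a cargo protein into the secretory pathway.
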