Addgene plasmid #228151: SP_B1
Purpose: Plasmid contains the secretion signal peptide sequence of the yeast INV1 gene for use in Combinatorial Golden Gate Assembly (BsaI restriction sites).
Depositing lab: Joseph Brock. Depositing organization: Australian National University. Publication: High-throughput optimisation of protein secretion in yeast via an engineered biosensor. Cleaver A, Luo R, Smith OB, Murphy L, Schwessinger B, Brock J. Trends Biotechnol. 2025 Apr;43(4):838-867. doi: 10.1016/j.tibtech.2024.11.010. Epub 2024 Dec 13. PubMed 39674781.
Backbone
  Vector backbone: pYTK001
  Backbone manufacturer: John Dueber, Addgene plasmid #65108
  Vector type: Synthetic Biology
Growth in bacteria
  Bacterial resistance: Chloramphenicol, 25 μg/mL
  Growth temperature: 37°C
  Growth strain: DH5alpha
  Copy number: High Copy
Gene/Insert
  Gene/Insert name: sp_P10594_INV1_YEASX:0-19 (alt name: Uniprot: P10594)
  Species: S. cerevisiae (budding yeast)
  Cloning method: Golden Gate
Terms and licenses: Academic/Nonprofit Terms; Industry Terms: Not Available to Industry
Depositor comments: Signal peptides direct recombinant protein secretion in yeast. Codon optimised for expression in S. cerevisiae. This part is designed for use with components from the MoClo Yeast Toolkit (Lee et al. 2015). This insert is a 3a* component, see Williams et al. 2024 for more detail.
How to cite: SP_B1 was a gift from Joseph Brock (Addgene plasmid # 228151 ; http://n2t.net/addgene:228151 ; RRID:Addgene_228151)
